Addgene plasmid #40116: pEG545
Purpose: (Empty Backbone)
Depositing lab: Geraldine Seydoux. Depositing organization: Johns Hopkins University and School of Medicine. Publication: Regulation of the MEX-5 gradient by a spatially segregated kinase/phosphatase cycle. Griffin EE, Odde DJ, Seydoux G. Cell. 2011 Sep 16;146(6):955-68. 10.1016/j.cell.2011.08.012 PubMed 21925318.
Backbone
  Vector backbone: pDONR201
  Backbone manufacturer: Invitrogen
  Backbone size (bp): 4470
  Modifications to backbone: The following have been added to the Gateway donor vector by Gateway cloning: Dendra2 PAFP, TEV protease cleavage site, S-epitope,
  Vector type: Gateway Donor vector
  Tag / fusion protein: Dendra2 PAFP (sequence optimized for worm expression; three synthetic introns inserted) (N terminal on backbone); TEV protease cleavage site (N terminal on backbone); S-peptide (N terminal on backbone)
Growth in bacteria
  Bacterial resistance: Kanamycin, 50 μg/mL
  Growth temperature: 37°C
  Growth strain: DH5alpha
  Copy number: Unknown
Gene/Insert
  Cloning method: Gateway Cloning
  Sequencing primers: 5′ T1ter-rev (AAACGAAAGGCCCAGTCTTC); 3′ Kan-R (ATCGCGAGCCCATTTATACC)
Terms and licenses: Academic/Nonprofit Terms; Industry Terms: Not Available to Industry
Depositor comments: This vector can be used to make Dendra2 PAFP N-terminal fusions by multi-site Gateway reaction. Alternate plasmid name: pDONR 201 + Dendra2 (TEV/Spep)
How to cite: pEG545 was a gift from Geraldine Seydoux (Addgene plasmid # 40116 ; http://n2t.net/addgene:40116 ; RRID:Addgene_40116)
