[The description below was written by a language model from this plasmid's Addgene catalogue record.]
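Description:
pEG545 is a Gateway-system plasmid built on the Invitrogen pDONR201 donor backbone (backbone listed as 4470 bp) and catalogued as an empty backbone, meaning it carries a reusable tag module rather than a gene of interest. It is propagated in standard E. coli cloning strains under kanamycin selection; the record lists copy number as unknown and does not describe the origin of replication. No feature table is provided, so the exact arrangement of recombination sites flanking the module cannot be stated from the record.

The module, itself introduced into the donor vector by Gateway recombination, consists of three parts designed to sit at the N terminus of a fusion partner: Dendra2, a TEV protease cleavage site, and an S-peptide epitope. Dendra2 is a photoactivatable (green-to-red photoconvertible) fluorescent protein, which lets a chosen subpopulation of molecules be optically marked and followed over time. Here its coding sequence has been optimized for worm expression and interrupted by three synthetic introns, a common strategy for improving transgene expression in C. elegans. The S-peptide provides a handle for affinity capture or immunodetection, and the TEV site allows specific proteolytic cleavage at that position in the tag. No promoter or 3' regulatory element is recorded, consistent with a component plasmid rather than an expression vector.

According to the depositor, the plasmid is intended for multi-site Gateway reactions, in which the tag cassette is combined with other entry modules to assemble N-terminal Dendra2 fusions. The associated publication concerns regulation of the MEX-5 gradient, suggesting use in tracking protein dynamics in vivo.
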