>Addgene plasmid #40116 | pEG545 | addgene partial sequence | sequence record 53093 | DENDRA-F
AACTTGGACTTACTAACTAACGGATTATATTTAAATTTTCAGAACATTAACATGGCACTACTACTAGAAG
GTGGAGGTCACTACCTTTGCGATTTTAAAACTACTTACAAAGCAAAGAAGGTCGTCCAACTTCCAGATGC
ACACTTTGTTGATCACAGAATTGAAATACTAGGAAACGATTCGGATTACAACAAAGTTAAGCTATACGAA
CACGCAGTTGCAAGATACAGTCCTCTACCAAGTCAAGCATGGTGCCCGGGGGATCGGTGGAGCTCCACCG
GTGGCGGCCGCTCGAGAGAGAATCTTTATTTTCAGGGCGCCGCCAAATTCAAAGAAACCGCTGCTGCTAA
ATTCGAACGCCAGCACATGGACAGCCACCCAGCTTTCTTGTACAAAGTTGGCATTATAAGAAAGCATTGC
TTATCAATTTGTTGCAACGAACAGGTCACTATCAGTCAAAATAAAATCATTATTTGCCATCCAGCTGCAG
CTCTGGCCCGTGTCTCAAAATCTCTGATGTTACATTGCACAAGATAAAAATATATCATCATGAACAATAA
AACTGTCTGCTTACATAAACAGTAATACAAGGGGTGTTATGAGCCATATTCAACGGGAAACGTCGAGGCC
GCGATTAAATTCCAACATGGATGCTGATTTATATGGGTATAAATGGGCTCGCGATAATGTCGGGCAATCA
GGTGCGACAATCTATCGCTTGTATGGGAAGCCCGATGCGCCAGAGTTGTTTCTGAA
