>Addgene plasmid #40116 | pEG545 | addgene partial sequence | sequence record 53094 | TEVprot-R 5'-gccctgaaaataaagattctc-3'
CACCGATCCCCCGGGCACCATGCTTGACTTGGTAGAGGACTGTATCTTGCAACTGCGTGTTCGTATAGCT
TAACTTTGTTGTAATCCGAATCGTTTCCTAGTATTTCAATTCTGTGATCAACAAAGTGTGCATCTGGAAG
TTGGACGACCTTCTTTGCTTTGTAAGTAGTTTTAAAATCGCAAAGGTAGTGACCTCCACCTTCTAGTAGT
AGTGCCATGTTAATGTTCTGAAAATTTAAATATAATCCGTTAGTTAGTAAGTCCAAGTTTAAACTTACTC
CAACAAGTAGTCCATCTCTAACATGTAGTTTTTCAGTCGATGGTTCCCACTTAAGAGTCTTCTTTTGCAT
AACTGGTCCGTTAGGAGGAAAGTTAGTTCCTTTAAATCTGACATTTTGGAAGAAGCAATCACCTTCTAGA
CTAATATCACTTCTCTGAAAATTTAAATATGTATGGTTAGTTAGTACCGAACTGTTTAAACTTACAATAG
TGCAAATACCTTTATCTTCGAAAGTCATAGTTCTTTCCCACGAGTATCCTTCTGGAAACGATTGCTTGAA
GTAATCAGGAATATCTTCTGGGTATTTAGTAAAAACTCTGTTTCCGTAATGGACGGCAGTAGTTAGAATA
TCCTGAAAATTTAAATAATCAGGGTTAGTTAGTATATATATGTTTAAACTTACGTAACTAAATGGTAGTG
GTGCTCCTTCTTTGACAGTCAAGTTTGCAGTTTGAGTTCCTTCGTATGGCTTTCCTTTTCCTTCTCCTTC
AATAACAAATGCATGACCGTTGACGTTTCCTTCCATATGAACTTTGACTCTCATATCTTCCTTAATAAGG
