>Addgene plasmid #40116 | pEG545 | addgene partial sequence | sequence record 54117 | Kan-R 5'-ATCGCGAGCCCATTTATACC-3'
ATCGCGGCCTCGACGTTTCCCGTTGAATATGGCTCATAACACCCCTTGTATTACTGTTTATGTAAGCAGA
CAGTTTTATTGTTCATGATGATATATTTTTATCTTGTGCAATGTAACATCAGAGATTTTGAGACACGGGC
CAGAGCTGCAGCTGGATGGCAAATAATGATTTTATTTTGACTGATAGTGACCTGTTCGTTGCAACAAATT
GATAAGCAATGCTTTCTTATAATGCCAACTTTGTACAAGAAAGCTGGGTGGCTGTCCATGTGCTGGCGTT
CGAATTTAGCAGCAGCGGTTTCTTTGAATTTGGCGGCGCCCTGAAAATAAAGATTCTCTCTCGAGCGGCC
GCCACCGGTGGAGCTCCACCGATCCCCCGGGCACCATGCTTGACTTGGTAGAGGACTGTATCTTGCAACT
GCGTGTTCGTATAGCTTAACTTTGTTGTAATCCGAATCGTTTCCTAGTATTTCAATTCTGTGATCAACAA
AGTGTGCATCTGGAAGTTGGACGACCTTCTTTGCTTTGTAAGTAGTTTTAAAATCGCAAAGGTAGTGACC
TCCACCTTCTAGTAGTAGTGCCATGTTAATGTTCTGAAAATTTAAATATAATCCGTTAGTTAGTAAGTCC
AAGTTTAAACTTACTCCAACAAGTAGTCCATCTCTAACATGTAGTTTTTCAGTCGATGGTTCCCACTTAA
GAGTCTTCTTTTGCATAACTGGTCCGTTAGGAGGAA
