>Addgene plasmid #40116 | pEG545 Sequencing Result | analyzer sequence | sequence record 53090
AATTCGAACGCCAGCACATGGACAGCCACCCAGCTTTCTTGTACAAAGTTGGCATTATAAGAAAGCATTG
CTTATCAATTTGTTGCAACGAACAGGTCACTATCAGTCAAAATAAAATCATTATTTGCCATCCAGCTGCA
GCTCTGGCCCGTGTCTCAAAATCTCTGATGTTACATTGCACAAGATAAAAATATATCATCATGAACAATA
AAACTGTCTGCTTACATAAACAGTAATACAAGGGGTGTTATGAGCCATATTCAACGGGAAACGTCGAGGC
CGCGATTAAATTCCAACATGGATGCTGATTTATATGGGTATAAATGGGCTCGCGATAATGTCGGGCAATC
AGGTGCGACAATCTATCGCTTGTATGGGAAGCCCGATGCGCCAGAGTTGTTTCTGAAACATGGCAAAGGT
AGCGTTGCCAATGATGTTACAGATGAGATGGTCAGACTAAACTGGCTGACGGAATTTATGCCTCTTCCGA
CCATCAAGCATTTTATCCGTACTCCTGATGATGCATGGTTACTCACCACTGCGATCCCCGGAAAAACAGC
ATTCCAGGTATTAGAAGAATATCCTGATTCAGGTGAAAATATTGTTGATGCGCTGGCAGTGTTCCTGCGC
CGGTTGCATTCGATTCCTGTTTGTAATTGTCCTTTTAACAGCGATCGCGTATTTCGTCTCGCTCAGGCGC
AATCACGAATGAATAACGGTTTGGTTGATGCGAGTGATTTTGATGACGAGCGTAATGGCTGGCCTGTTGA
